>Addgene plasmid #112941 | pRSETb-LssmsfGFP | addgene full sequence | sequence record 220205 | Addgene NGS Result
GATCTCGATCCCGCGAAATTAATACGACTCACTATAGGGAGACCACAACGGTTTCCCTCTAGAAATAATT
TTGTTTAACTTTAAGAAGGAGATATACATATGCGGGGTTCTCATCATCATCATCATCATGGTATGGCTAG
TGAAAACCTGTATTTTCAGGGGCTAGCGCTACCGGTCGCCACCATGGTGAGCAAGGGCGAGGAGCTGTTC
ACCGGGGTGGTGCCCATCCTGGTCGAGCTGGACGGCGACGTAAACGGCCACAAGTTCAGCGTGCGCGGCG
AGGGCGAGGGCGATGCCACCAACGGCAAGCTGACCCTGAAGTTCATCTGCACCACCGGCAAGCTGCCCGT
GCCCTGGCCCACCCTCGTGACCACCCTGTCCTACGGCGTGCAGTGCTTCAGCCGCTACCCCGACCACATG
AAGCAGCACGACTTCTTCAAGTCCGCCATGCCCGAAGGCTACGTCCAGGAGCGCACCATCTCCTTCAAGG
ACGACGGCACCTACAAGACCCGCGCCGAGGTGAAGTTCGAGGGCGACACCCTGGTGAACCGCATCGAGCT
GAAGGGCATCGACTTCAAGGAGGACGGCAACATCCTGGGGCACAAGCTGGAGTACAACTTCAACAGCCAC
AACGTCTATATCACGGCCGACAAGCAGAAGAACGGCATCAAGGCGAACTTCAAGATCCGCCACAACGTCG
AGGACGGCAGCGTGCAGCTCGCCGACCACTACCAGCAGAACACCCCCATCGGCGACGGCCCCGTGCTGCT
GCCCGACAACCACTACCTGAGCATCCAGTCCAAGCTGAGCAAAGACCCCAACGAGAAGCGCGATCACATG
GTCCTGCTGGAGTTCGTGACCGCCGCCGGGATCACTCTCGGCATGGACGAGCTGTACAAGTAAAGCGGCC
GCGCAAGCTTGATCCGGCTGCTAACAAAGCCCGAAAGGAAGCTGAGTTGGCTGCTGCCACCGCTGAGCAA
TAACTAGCATAACCCCTTGGGGCCTCTAAACGGGTCTTGAGGGGTTTTTTGCTGAAAGGAGGAACTATAT
CCGGATCTGGCGTAATAGCGAAGAGGCCCGCACCGATCGCCCTTCCCAACAGTTGCGCAGCCTGAATGGC
GAATGGG
[124 nt withheld, positions 1128-1251]
C
[91 nt withheld, positions 1253-1343]
A
[49 nt withheld, positions 1345-1393]
CCTTTGACGTTGGAGTCCACGTTCTTT
[37 nt withheld, positions 1421-1457]
ACCCTATCTCGGTCTATTCTTTTGATTTATAAGGGATTTTGCCGATTTCGGCCTATTGGTTAAAAAATGA
GCTGATTTAACAAAAATTTAACGCGAATTTTAACAAAATATTAACGCTTACAATTTAGGTGGCACTTTTC
GGGGAAATGTGCGCGGAACCCCTATTTGTTTATTTTTCTAAATACATTCAAATATGTATCCGCTCATGAG
ACAATAACCCTGATAAATGCTTCAATAATATTGAAAAAGGAAGAGTATGAGTATTCAACATTTCCGTGTC
GCCCTTATTCCCTTTTTTGCGGCATTTTGCCTTCCTGTTTTTGCTCACCCAGAAACGCTGGTGAAAGTAA
AAGATGCTGAAGATCAGTTGGGTGCACGAGTGGGTTACATCGAACTGGATCTCAACAGCGGTAAGATCCT
TGAGAGTTTTCGCCCCGAAGAACGTTTTCCAATGATGAGCACTTTTAAAGTTCTGCTATGTGGCGCGGTA
TTATCCCGTATTGACGCCGGGCAAGAGCAACTCGGTCGCCGCATACACTATTCTCAGAATGACTTGGTTG
AGTACTCACCAGTCACAGAAAAGCATCTTACGGATGGCATGACAGTAAGAGAATTATGCAGTGCTGCCAT
AACCATGAGTGATAACACTGCGGCCAACTTACTTCTGACAACGATCGGAGGACCGAAGGAGCTAACCGCT
TTTTTGCACAACATGGGGGATCATGTAACTCGCCTTGATCGTTGGGAACCGGAGCTGAATGAAGCCATAC
CAAACGACGAGCGTGACACCACGATGCCTGTAGCAATGGCAACAACGTTGCGCAAACTATTAACTGGCGA
ACTACTTACTCTAGCTTCCCGGCAACAATTAATAGACTGGATGGAGGCGGATAAAGTTGCAGGACCACTT
CTGCGCTCGGCCCTTCCGGCTGGCTGGTTTATTGCTGATAAATCTGGAGCCGGTGAGCGTGGGTCTCGCG
GTATCATTGCAGCACTGGGGCCAGATGGTAAGCCCTCCCGTATCGTAGTTATCTACACGACGGGGAGTCA
GGCAACTATGGATGAACGAAATAGACAGATCGCTGAGATAGGTGCCTCACTGATTAAGCATTGGTAACTG
TCAGACCAAGTTTACTCATATATACTTTAGATTGATTTAAAACTTCATTTTTAATTTAAAAGGATCTAGG
TGAAGATCCTTTTTGATAATCTCATGACCAAAATCCCTTAACGTGAGTTTTCGTTCCACTGAGCGTCAGA
CCCCGTAGAAAAGATCAAAGGATCTTCTTGAGATCCTTTTTTTCTGCGCGTAATCTGCTGCTTGCAAACA
AAAAAACCACCGCTACCAGCGGTGGTTTGTTTGCCGGATCAAGAGCTACCAACTCTTTTTCCGAAGGTAA
CTGGCTTCAGCAGAGCGCAGATACCAAATACTGTTCTTCTAGTGTAGCCGTAGTTAGGCCACCACTTCAA
GAACTCTGTAGCACCGCCTACATACCTCGCTCTGCTAATCCTGTTACCAGTGGCTGCTGCCAGTGGCGAT
AAGTCGTGTCTTACCGGGTTGGACTCAAGACGATAGTTACCGGATAAGGCGCAGCGGTCGGGCTGAACGG
GGGGTTCGTGCACACAGCCCAGCTTGGAGCGAACGACCTACACCGAACTGAGATACCTACAGCGTGAGCT
ATGAGAAAGCGCCACGCTTCCCGAAGGGAGAAAGGCGGACAGGTATCCGGTAAGCGGCAGGGTCGGAACA
GGAGAGCGCACGAGGGAGCTTCCAGGGGGAAACGCCTGGTATCTTTATAGTCCTGTCGGGTTTCGCCACC
TCTGACTTGAGCGTCGATTTTTGTGATGCTCGTCAGGGGGGCGGAGCCTATGGAAAAACGCCAGCAACGC
GGCCTTTTTACGGTTCCTGGCCTTTTGCTGGCCTTTTGCTCACATGTTCTTTCCTGCGTTATCCCCTGAT
TCTGTGGATAACCGTATTACCGCCTTTGAGTGAGCTGATACCGCTCGCCGCAGCCGAACGACCGAGCGCA
GCGAGTCAGTGAGCGAGGAAGCGGAAGAGCGCCCAATACGCAAACCGCCTCTCCCCGCGCGTTGGCCGAT
TCATTAATGCAG
Features (pLannotate 1.2.2; 13 found; start..end, strand, type, name):
     20..38      +  promoter       T7 promoter: promoter for bacteriophage T7 RNA polymerase
     70..92      +  RBS            RBS: efficient ribosome binding site from bacteriophage T7 gene 10 (Olins and Rangwala, 1989)
    112..132     +  CDS            capTEV™ (fragment): composite tag for in vivo biotinylation, TEV protease cleavage, and 6xHis tagging
    142..161     +  CDS            TEV site (fragment): tobacco etch virus (TEV) protease recognition and cleavage site
    184..903     +  CDS            SiriusGFP: enhanced GFP (EGFP) derivative that exhibits robust folding and enhanced photostability (Zhong et al., 2019) mammalian codon-optimized
    927..976     +  CDS            SET1 (fragment): solubility-enhancement tag derived from T7 phage gene 10B
    984..1031    +  terminator     T7 terminator: transcription terminator for bacteriophage T7 RNA polymerase
   1057..1123    +  CDS            lacZα (fragment): LacZα fragment of β-galactosidase; lacZ fragment
   1128..1556    +  rep_origin     f1 ori (sequence partly withheld): f1 bacteriophage origin of replication; arrow indicates direction of (+) strand synthesis
   1609..1713    +  promoter       AmpR promoter: bla
   1714..2574    +  CDS            AmpR: β-lactamase; bla; confers resistance to ampicillin, carbenicillin, and related antibiotics
   2745..3333    +  rep_origin     ori: high-copy-number ColE1/pMB1/pBR322/pUC origin of replication
   3516..3569    +  CDS            lacI (fragment): lac repressor; lacI; The lac repressor binds to the lac operator to inhibit transcription in E. coli. This inhibition can be relieved by adding lactose or isopropyl-β-D-thiogalactopyranoside (IPTG).
