[The description below was written by a language model from this plasmid's Addgene catalogue record and pLannotate feature annotations shown in this document.]
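Description:
pRSETb-LssmsfGFP is a 3,569-nt bacterial expression plasmid built on the pRSET backbone for producing the synthetic fluorescent protein LSS-msfGFP in E. coli. The catalogue lists the vector type as "Mammalian Expression", but this conflicts with the stated purpose and with the annotated features. All of these are prokaryotic, and no mammalian promoter or polyadenylation signal is annotated. The plasmid is maintained at high copy through a ColE1/pUC-type origin and selected with ampicillin via the β-lactamase gene under its own promoter. An f1 phage origin is also present, which in principle allows rescue of single-stranded DNA.

The expression cassette consists of a T7 promoter followed by the efficient ribosome binding site from T7 gene 10, the open reading frame, and a T7 terminator. Transcription therefore depends on a host that supplies T7 RNA polymerase. Upstream of the fluorescent protein, the annotation tool detected short fragments matching a His-tag-containing composite tag and a TEV protease site. These probably reflect an N-terminal histidine leader of the kind used for affinity purification, but the partial matches do not establish that a functional cleavage site exists. The 720-nt coding region was matched to SiriusGFP, an EGFP derivative. This is best read as a nearest-homologue hit to the GFP-derived LSS-msfGFP insert rather than its true identity. The record does not spell out the name or list the defining mutations. The short SET1, lacZα and lacI fragments appear to be backbone remnants or partial matches rather than functional elements. The construct is suited to recombinant production and purification of the protein, for example for in vitro characterisation.
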