Addgene plasmid #112941: pRSETb-LssmsfGFP
Purpose: Bacterial expression vector for LSS-msfGFP
Depositing lab: Dorus Gadella. Depositing organization: University of Amsterdam.
Backbone
  Vector backbone: pRSET
  Vector type: Mammalian Expression
Growth in bacteria
  Bacterial resistance: Ampicillin, 100 μg/mL
  Growth temperature: 37°C
  Growth strain: DH5alpha
  Copy number: High Copy
Gene/Insert
  Gene/Insert name: LSS-msfGFP
  Species: Synthetic
  Promoter: T7
  Cloning method: Restriction Enzyme; 5′ cloning site unknown (unknown if destroyed)
Terms and licenses: Academic/Nonprofit Terms; Industry Terms: Not Available to Industry
How to cite: pRSETb-LssmsfGFP was a gift from Dorus Gadella (Addgene plasmid # 112941 ; http://n2t.net/addgene:112941 ; RRID:Addgene_112941)
